>Addgene plasmid #122711 | pSKAP_AI | addgene full sequence | sequence record 244411 | Addgene NGS Result
GGGAGAAAGGCGGACAGGTATCCGGTAAGCGGCAGGGTCGGAACAGGAGAGCGCACGAGGGAGCTTCCAG
GGGGAAACGCCTGGTATCTTTATAGTCCTGTCGGGTTTCGCCACCTCTGACTTGAGCGTCGATTTTTGTG
ATGCTCGTCAGGGGGGCGGAGCCTATGGAAAAACGCCAGCAACGCGGCCTTTTTACGGTTCCTGGCCTTT
TGCTGGCCTTTTGCTCACATGTTCTTTCCTGCGTTATCCCCTGATTCTGTGGATAACCGTATTACCGCCT
TTGAGTGAGCTGATACCGCTCGCCGCAGCCGAACGACCGAGCGCAGCGAGTCAGTGAGCGAGGAAGCGGA
AGAGCGCCCAATACGCAAACCGCCTCTCCCCGCGCGTTGGCCGATTCATTAATGCAGCTGGCACGACAGG
TTTCCCGACTGGAAAGCGGGCAGTGAGCGCAACGCAATTAATGTGAGTTAGCTCACTCATTAGGCACCCC
AGGCTTTACACTTTATGCTTCCGGCTCGTATGTTGTGTGGAATTGTGAGCGGATAACAATTTCACACAGG
AAACAGCTATGACCATGATTACGCCAAGCGCGCAATTAACCCTCACTAAAGGGAACAAAAGCTGGAGCTC
CACCGCGGTGGCGGCCGCTCTAGCCCGGGCGGATCCGTCGACCTGCAGTTCGAAGTTCCTATTCTCTAGA
AAGTATAGGAACTTCAGAGCGCTTTTGAAGCTCACGCTGCCGCAAGCACTCAGGGCGCAAGGGCTGCTAA
AGGAAGCGGAACACGTAGAAAGCCAGTCCGCAGAAACGGTGCTGACCCCGGATGAATGTCAGCTACTGGG
CTATCTGGACAAGGGAAAACGCAAGCGCAAAGAGAAAGCAGGTAGCTTGCAGTGGGCTTACATGGCGATA
GCTAGACTGGGCGGTTTTATGGACAGCAAGCGAACCGGAATTGCCAGCTGGGGCGCCCTCTGGTAAGGTT
GGGAAGCCCTGCAAAGTAAACTGGATGGCTTTCTTGCCGCCAAGGATCTGATGGCGCAGGGGATCAAGAT
CTGATCAAGAGACAGGATGAGGATCGTTTCGCATGATTGAACAAGATGGATTGCACGCAGGTTCTCCGGC
CGCTTGGGTGGAGAGGCTATTCGGCTATGACTGGGCACAACAGACAATCGGCTGCTCTGATGCCGCCGTG
TTCCGGCTGTCAGCGCAGGGGCGCCCGGTTCTTTTTGTCAAGACCGACCTGTCCGGTGCCCTGAATGAAC
TGCAGGACGAGGCAGCGCGGCTATCGTGGCTGGCCACGACGGGCGTTCCTTGCGCAGCTGTGCTCGACGT
TGTCACTGAAGCGGGAAGGGACTGGCTGCTATTGGGCGAAGTGCCGGGGCAGGATCTCCTGTCATCTCAC
CTTGCTCCTGCCGAGAAAGTATCCATCATGGCTGATGCAATGCGGCGGCTGCATACGCTTGATCCGGCTA
CCTGCCCATTCGACCACCAAGCGAAACATCGCATCGAGCGAGCACGTACTCGGATGGAAGCCGGTCTTGT
CGATCAGGATGATCTGGACGAAGAGCATCAGGGGCTCGCGCCAGCCGAACTGTTCGCCAGGCTCAAGGCG
CGCATGCCCGACGGCGAGGATCTCGTCGTGACCCATGGCGATGCCTGCTTGCCGAATATCATGGTGGAAA
ATGGCCGCTTTTCTGGATTCATCGACTGTGGCCGGCTGGGTGTGGCGGACCGCTATCAGGACATAGCGTT
GGCTACCCGTGATATTGCTGAAGAGCTTGGCGGCGAATGGGCTGACCGCTTCCTCGTGCTTTACGGTATC
GCCGCTCCCGATTCGCAGCGCATCGCCTTCTATCGCCTTCTTGACGAGTTCTTCTAATAAGGGGATCTTG
AAGTTCCTATTCCGAAGTTCCTATTCTCTAGAAAGTATAGGAACTTCGAAGCAGCTCCAGCCTACACAAT
CGTGTACTGGCGACATGGTGAACTGGTCTCAAGACGTGTAATGCTGCAATCTGCATGCAAGCTTATCGAT
ACCGTCGACCTCGAGGGGGGGCCCGGTACCCAATTCGCCCTATAGTGAGTCGTATTACGCGCGCTCACTG
GCCGTCGTTTTACAACGTCGTGACTGGGAAAACCCTGGCGTTACCCAACTTAATCGCCTTGCAGCACATC
CCCCTTTCGCCAGCTGGCGTAATAGCGAAGAGGCCCGCACCGATCGCCCTTCCCAACAGTTGCGCAGCCT
GAATGGCGAATGGG
[124 nt withheld, positions 2255-2378]
C
[91 nt withheld, positions 2380-2470]
A
[49 nt withheld, positions 2472-2520]
CCTTTGACGTTGGAGTCCACGTTCTTT
[37 nt withheld, positions 2548-2584]
ACCCTATCTCGGTCTATTCTTTTGATTTATAAGGGATTTTGCCGATTTCGGCCTATTGGTTAAAAAATGA
GCTGATTTAACAAAAATTTAACGCGAATTTTAACAAAATATTAACGCTTACAATTTAGGTGGCACTTTTC
GGGGAAATGTGCGCGGAACCCCTATTTGTTTATTTTTCTAAATACATTCAAATATGTATCCGCTCATGAG
ACAATAACCCTGATAAATGCTTCAATAATATTGAAAAAGGAAGAGTATGAGTATTCAACATTTCCGTGTC
GCCCTTATTCCCTTTTTTGCGGCATTTTGCCTTCCTGTTTTTGCTCACCCAGAAACGCTGGTGAAAGTAA
AAGATGCTGAAGATCAGTTGGGTGCACGAGTGGGTTACATCGAACTGGATCTCAACAGCGGTAAGATCCT
TGAGAGTTTTCGCCCCGAAGAACGTTTTCCAATGATGAGCACTTTTTGATCAGAAAAAAAGGATCATATC
GTCAATTATTACCTCCACGGGGAGAGCCTGAGCAAACTGGCCTCAGGCATTTGAGAAGCACACGGTCACA
CTGCTTCCGGTAGTCAATAAACCGGTAAACCAGCAATAGACATAAGCGGCTATTTAACGACCCTGCCCTG
AACCGACGACCGGGTCGAATTTGCTTTCGAATTTCTGCCATTCATCCGCTTATTATCACTTATTCAGGCG
TAGCAACCAGGCGTTTAAGGGCACCAATAACTGCCTTAAAAAAATTACGCCCCGCCCTGCCACTCATCGC
AGTACTGTTGTAATTCATTAAGCATTCTGCCGACATGGAAGCCATCACAAACGGCATGATGAACCTGAAT
CGCCAGCGGCATCAGCACCTTGTCGCCTTGCGTATAATATTTGCCCATGGTGAAAACGGGGGCGAAGAAG
TTGTCCATATTGGCCACGTTTAAATCAAAACTGGTGAAACTCACCCAGGGATTGGCTGAGACGAAAAACA
TATTCTCAATAAACCCTTTAGGGAAATAGGCCAGGTTTTCACCGTAACACGCCACATCTTGCGAATATAT
GTGTAGAAACTGCCGGAAATCGTCGTGGTATTCACTCCAGAGCGATGAAAACGTTTCAGTTTGCTCATGG
AAAACGGTGTAACAAGGGTGAACACTATCCCATATCACCAGCTCACCGTCTTTCATTGCCATACGTAATT
CCGGATGAGCATTCATCAGGCGGGCAAGAATGTGAATAAAGGCCGGATAAAACTTGTGCTTATTTTTCTT
TACGGTCTTTAAAAAGGCCGTAATATCCAGCTGAACGGTCTGGTTATAGGTACATTGAGCAACTGACTGA
AATGCCTCAAAATGTTCTTTACGATGCCATTGGGATATATCAACGGTGGTATATCCAGTGATTTTTTTCT
CCATTTTAGCTTCCTTAGCTCCTGAAAATCTCGACAACTCAAAAAATACGCCCGGTAGTGATCTTATTTC
ATTATGGTGAAAGTTGGAACCTCTTACGTGCCGATCAACGTCTCATTTTCGCCAAAAGTTGGCCCAGGGC
TTCCCGGTATCAACAGGGACACCAGGATTTATTTATTCTGCGAAGTGATCTTCCGTCACAGGTATTTATT
CGGTCGAAAAGGATCTAGGTGAAGATCCTTTTTGATAATCTCATGACCAAAATCCCTTAACGTGAGTTTT
CGTTCCACTGAGCGTCAGACCCCGTAGAAAAGATCAAAGGATCTTCTTGAGATCCTTTTTTTCTGCGCGT
AATCTGCTGCTTGCAAACAAAAAAACCACCGCTACCAGCGGTGGTTTGTTTGCCGGATCAAGAGCTACCA
ACTCTTTTTCCGAAGGTAACTGGCTTCAGCAGAGCGCAGATACCAAATACTGTTCTTCTAGTGTAGCCGT
AGTTAGGCCACCACTTCAAGAACTCTGTAGCACCGCCTACATACCTCGCTCTGCTAATCCTGTTACCAGT
GGCTGCTGCCAGTGGCGATAAGTCGTGTCTTACCGGGTTGGACTCAAGACGATAGTTACCGGATAAGGCG
CAGCGGTCGGGCTGAACGGGGGGTTCGTGCACACAGCCCAGCTTGGAGCGAACGACCTACACCGAACTGA
GATACCTACAGCGTGAGCTATGAGAAAGCGCCACGCTTCCCGAA
Features (pLannotate 1.2.2; 19 found; start..end, strand, type, name):
    354..446     +  CDS            lacI (fragment): lac repressor; lacI; The lac repressor binds to the lac operator to inhibit transcription in E. coli. This inhibition can be relieved by adding lactose or isopropyl-β-D-thiogalactopyranoside (IPTG).
    459..480     +  protein_bind   CAP binding site: CAP binding activates transcription in the presence of cAMP. E. coli catabolite activator protein
    495..525     +  promoter       lac promoter: promoter for the E. coli lac operon
    533..549     +  protein_bind   lac operator: The lac repressor binds to the lac operator to inhibit transcription in E. coli. This inhibition can be relieved by adding lactose or isopropyl-β-D-thiogalactopyranoside (IPTG). lac repressor encoded by lacI
    594..612     +  promoter       T3 promoter: promoter for bacteriophage T3 RNA polymerase
    625..653     +  misc_feature   MCS (fragment): pBluescript multiple cloning site
    682..715     +  protein_bind   FRT (minimal): supports FLP-mediated excision but not integration (Turan and Bode, 2011) FLP recombinase from the Saccharomyces cerevisiae 2μ plasmid
    722..1051    +  CDS            tnpA (fragment): TN5P_ECOLX - Also known as tnp. Experimental evidence at protein level: Swiss-Prot protein existence level 1. Mediates transposition of transposon Tn5 by a 'cut and paste' mechanism. First, the monomeric transposase binds the 19 bp inverted DNA repeats flanking the transposon. Then, dimerization of the DNA- bound transposase creates a synaptic DNA complex. After nicking of the first DNA strand, excision of the transposon proceeds through a series of intermediates. The transposase then mediates the insertion of the transposon at a new site by strand transfer. The activity of the wild- type tran
   1083..1874    +  CDS            neo: KKA2_KLEPN - Also known as kan, nptII. Experimental evidence at protein level: Swiss-Prot protein existence level 1. Resistance to kanamycin, neomycin, paromomycin, ribostamycin, butirosin and gentamicin B. From Klebsiella pneumoniae.
   1890..1937    +  protein_bind   FRT: FLP-mediated recombination occurs in the 8-bp core sequence TCTAGAAA (Turan and Bode, 2011). FLP recombinase from the Saccharomyces cerevisiae 2μ plasmid
   2018..2060    +  misc_feature   MCS (fragment): pBluescript multiple cloning site
   2069..2087    -  promoter       T7 promoter: promoter for bacteriophage T7 RNA polymerase
   2095..2250    +  CDS            lacZα (fragment): LacZα fragment of β-galactosidase; lacZ fragment
   2255..2683    +  rep_origin     f1 ori (sequence partly withheld): f1 bacteriophage origin of replication; arrow indicates direction of (+) strand synthesis
   2736..2840    +  promoter       AmpR promoter: bla
   2841..3050    +  CDS            AmpR (fragment): β-lactamase; bla; confers resistance to ampicillin, carbenicillin, and related antibiotics
   3329..3988    -  CDS            CmR: chloramphenicol acetyltransferase; cat; confers resistance to chloramphenicol
   3989..4091    -  promoter       cat promoter: promoter of the E. coli cat gene encoding chloramphenicol acetyltransferase
   4311..171     +  rep_origin     ori (across the origin): high-copy-number ColE1/pMB1/pBR322/pUC origin of replication
