[The description below was written by a language model from this plasmid's Addgene catalogue record and pLannotate feature annotations shown in this document.]
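Description:
pSKAP_AI is a 4.7 kb high-copy bacterial plasmid from the pSKAP series, which serves as a source of short, unique DNA barcodes to be placed on bacterial chromosomes by allelic exchange and later detected molecularly. The backbone has a pBluescript-like architecture: a ColE1/pUC-type origin for high-copy propagation in E. coli, an f1 phage origin, and the lac promoter/operator region with T3 and T7 promoters flanking remnants of the multiple cloning site and a lacZα fragment. Selection of the plasmid is by chloramphenicol, through a complete cat gene with its own promoter. Only a fragment of the β-lactamase gene remains next to the AmpR promoter, so ampicillin resistance appears to have been disrupted or replaced by the chloramphenicol marker.

Between the cloning-site remnants lies a kanamycin/neomycin resistance gene (neo, preceded by a Tn5-derived sequence fragment) flanked by two FRT sites. This layout is typical of template cassettes for chromosomal recombineering: the marker selects for integration of the cassette into the chromosome, and FLP recombinase can then excise it, leaving a small scar. The 25 bp "AI" barcode is the only difference from the parental pSKAP backbone. The feature table does not annotate it, so its exact position relative to the FRT-flanked cassette is not stated in the record.

The associated publication describes a digital PCR-based competitive index assay for measuring fitness in Salmonella. This suggests that strains carrying different barcodes from the series are mixed and then individually quantified by barcode-specific detection.
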