Addgene plasmid #122711: pSKAP_AI
Purpose: pSKAP plasmid containing the unique DNA barcode "AI" to be used for allelic exchange on bacterial chromosomes and subsequent molecular identification.
Depositing lab: Travis Bourret. Depositing organization: Creighton University. Publication: Digital PCR-based Competitive Index for High-throughput Analysis of Fitness in Salmonella. Shaw JA, Bourret TJ. J Vis Exp. 2019 May 13;(147). doi: 10.3791/59630. PubMed 31132072.
Backbone
  Vector backbone: pSKAP
  Backbone manufacturer: Shaw and Bourret
  Backbone size w/o insert (bp): 4703
  Total vector size (bp): 4728
  Modifications to backbone: Addition of AI barcode sequence. ACCAGTTCACCATGTCGCCAGTAC
  Vector type: Bacterial Expression
Growth in bacteria
  Bacterial resistance: Chloramphenicol, 25 μg/mL
  Growth temperature: 37°C
  Growth strain: DH5alpha
  Copy number: High Copy
Gene/Insert
  Gene/Insert name: Barcode AI
  Insert size (bp): 25
Terms and licenses: Academic/Nonprofit Terms; Industry Terms: Not Available to Industry
How to cite: pSKAP_AI was a gift from Travis Bourret (Addgene plasmid # 122711 ; http://n2t.net/addgene:122711 ; RRID:Addgene_122711)
