>Addgene plasmid #122711 | pSKAP_AI | depositor partial sequence | sequence record 239230 | M13F primer to sanger sequence the region containing the 25-bp DNA barcode
TACTMMWATRGGGCGATTGGGTACCGGGCCCCCCCTCGAGGTCGACGGTATCGATAAGCTTGCATGCAGA
TTGCAGCATTACACGTCTTGAGACCAGTTCACCATGTCGCCAGTACACGATTGTGTAGGCTGGAGCTGCT
TCGAAGTTCCTATACTTTCTAGAGAATAGGAACTTCGGAATAGGAACTTCAAGATCCCCTTATTAGAAGA
ACTCGTCAAGAAGGCGATAGAAGGCGATGCGCTGCGAATCGGGAGCGGCGATACCGTAAAGCACGAGGAA
GCGGTCAGCCCATTCGCCGCCAAGCTCTTCAGCAATATCACGGGTAGCCAACGCTATGTCCTGATAGCGG
TCCGCCACACCCAGCCGGCCACAGTCGATGAATCCAGAAAAGCGGCCATTTTCCACCATGATATTCGGCA
AGCAGGCATCGCCATGGGTCACGACGAGATCCTCGCCGTCGGGCATGCGCGCCTTGAGCCTGGCGAACAG
TTCGGCTGGCGCGAGCCCCTGATGCTCTTCGTCCAGATCATCCTGATCGACAAGACCGGCTTCCATCCGA
GTACGTGCTCGCTCGATGCGATGTTTCGCTTGGTGGTCGAATGGGCAGGTAGCCGGATCAAGCGTATGCA
GCCGCCGCATTGCATCAGCCATGATGGATACTTTCTCGGCAGGAGCAAGGTGAGATGACAGGAGATCCTG
CCCCGGCACTTCGCCCAATAGCAGCCAGTCCCTTCCCGCTTCAGTGACAACGTCGAGCACAGCTGCGCAA
GGAACGCCCGTCGTGGCCAGCCACGATAGCCGCGCTGCCTCGTCCTGCAGTTCATTCAGGGCACCGGACA
GGTCGGTCTTGACAAAAGAACCGGGCGCCCCTGC
